>Addgene plasmid #13374 | pMXs-Grb2-delSH2 | addgene partial sequence | sequence record 19754 | 13374 with pBMN5'
ATCCTCTGACTGCCGGATCTAGCTAGTTAATTAAGGATCCCAGTGTGGTGGTACGGGAAATCACAAGTTT
GTACAAAAAAGCAGGCTTCATCCCCAAGAATTACATAGAAATGAAACCACATCCGTGGTTTTTTGGCAAA
ATCCCCAGAGCCAAGGCAGAAGAAATGCTCAGCAAACAGCGGCATGACGGGGCCTTCCTGATCCGAGAGA
GCGAGAGCGCTCCTGGGGACTTCTCCCTGTCCGTCAAGTTTGGAAATGATGTGCAGCACTTCAAGGTGCT
CCGCGACGGAGCCGGGAAGTATTTCCTGTGGGTGGTGAAGTTTAATTCTTTGAATGAGCTGGTAGATTAC
CACAGATCAACATCCGTGTCCAGGAACCAGCAGATATTCTTACGGGACATAGAACAGATGCCACAGCAGC
CAACCTACGTCCAGGCGCTCTAAGACCCAGCTTTCTTGTACAAAGTGGTGATATTCCAGCTGAGCGCCGG
TCGCTACCATTACCAGTTGGTCTGGTGTCAAAAATAATAATAACCGGGCAGGCCATGTCTGCCCGTATTT
CGCGTAAGGAAATCCATTATGTACTATTTAAACTCGAGCGGCCGCCAGCACAGTGGTCGACGATAAAATA
AAAGATTTTATTTAGTCTCCAGAAAAAGGGGGGAATGAAAGACCCCACCTGTAGGTTTGGCAAGCTAGCT
TAAGTAACGCCA
