[The description below was written by a language model from this plasmid's Addgene catalogue record.]
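Description:
pMXs-Grb2-delSH2 is a retroviral mammalian expression plasmid built on the pMXs backbone (about 4.6 kb without insert), a Moloney murine leukemia virus-derived vector family widely used for retrovirus-mediated gene transfer. In vectors of this type the insert sits between the viral long terminal repeats, downstream of the packaging signal. The 5′ LTR therefore drives transcription of a genomic RNA that is packaged into particles when the plasmid is introduced into a packaging cell line, and the LTR also drives expression of the insert after integration into target cells. No feature table accompanies the record, so the promoter, origin of replication and other elements are not explicitly listed. The record gives no mammalian selection marker. In bacteria the plasmid is maintained at high copy number under ampicillin selection.

The payload is a 366 bp fragment of mouse Grb2 (growth factor receptor bound protein 2, also known as Ash), an adaptor protein that links activated receptor tyrosine kinases to Ras/MAPK signalling. The insert is named as an SH2-deleted mutant, but the recorded mutation is removal of amino acids 1–44 and 165–217. That would leave roughly the central part of the protein, consistent with the insert size. The name and the stated deletion boundaries do not obviously match, so the exact domain content should be checked against the sequence. No epitope tags or reporters are recorded, and the insert was cloned by restriction enzyme methods.

The construct was deposited with the work describing induction of pluripotent stem cells from mouse fibroblasts by defined factors. This suggests it was used to deliver a candidate factor retrovirally in that setting, although the record does not state its specific role.
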