Addgene plasmid #13374: pMXs-Grb2-delSH2
Depositing lab: Shinya Yamanaka. Depositing organization: Kyoto University, Center for iPS Cell Research and Application. Publication: Induction of pluripotent stem cells from mouse embryonic and adult fibroblast cultures by defined factors. Takahashi K, Yamanaka S. Cell. 2006 Aug 25. 126(4):663-76. 10.1016/j.cell.2006.07.024 PubMed 16904174.
Backbone
  Vector backbone: pMXs
  Backbone size w/o insert (bp): 4600
  Vector type: Mammalian Expression, Retroviral
Growth in bacteria
  Bacterial resistance: Ampicillin, 100 μg/mL
  Growth temperature: 37°C
  Growth strain: DH5alpha
  Copy number: High Copy
Gene/Insert
  Gene/Insert name: growth factor receptor bound protein 2 (SH2 domains deleted mutant) (alt name: Grb2 delSH2)
  Species: M. musculus (mouse)
  Insert size (bp): 366
  Mutation: Deleted amino acids 1-44 and 165-217.
  Entrez Gene: Grb2 (a.k.a. Ash)
  Cloning method: Restriction Enzyme
  Sequencing primers: 5′ pMX-S1811
Resource information
  A portion of this plasmid was derived from a plasmid made by: pMXs is from Dr. Toshio Kitamura of the University of Tokyo, the Institute of Medical Science. If you use this plasmid in a paper, please cite: Retrovirus-mediated gene transfer and expression cloning: powerful tools in functional genomics. Exp Hematol. 2003 Nov;31(11):1007-14. Kitamura T, Koshino Y, Shibata F, Oki T, Nakajima H, Nosaka T, Kumagai H.
Terms and licenses: Academic/Nonprofit Terms; Industry Terms: Not Available to Industry
Depositor comments: The sequence of primer pMX-S1811 is GAC GGC ATC GCA GCT TGG ATA CAC.
How to cite: pMXs-Grb2-delSH2 was a gift from Shinya Yamanaka (Addgene plasmid # 13374)
